Addgene plasmid #18724: Thy1-Brainbow-1.0 H
Depositing lab: Joshua Sanes. Depositing organization: Harvard University. Publication: Transgenic strategies for combinatorial expression of fluorescent proteins in the nervous system. Livet J, Weissman TA, Kang H, Draft RW, Lu J, Bennis RA, Sanes JR, Lichtman JW. Nature. 2007 Nov 1. 450(7166):56-62. 10.1038/nature06293 PubMed 17972876.
Backbone
  Vector backbone: pUC18+Thy1 promoter
  Backbone size w/o insert (bp): 9188
  Vector type: Mammalian Expression, Mouse Targeting, Cre/Lox
Growth in bacteria
  Bacterial resistance: Ampicillin, 100 μg/mL
  Growth temperature: 37°C
  Growth strain: DH5alpha
  Copy number: Unknown
Gene/Insert
  Gene/Insert name: tdimer2 ; M-mEYFP ; M-mCerulean
  Cloning method: Restriction Enzyme; 5′ cloning site NheI / XhoI (destroyed during cloning); 3′ cloning site ScaI / XhoI (destroyed during cloning)
  Sequencing primers: 5′ Thy1 F1 primer (TCTGAGTGGCAAAGGACCTTAGG)
Terms and licenses: Academic/Nonprofit Terms; Industry Terms: Not Available to Industry
Depositor comments: The Author's Map is a representative Brainbow 1.0 construct. The actual fluorescent genes are as indicated in the Gene/insert name (M= membrane tethered). Thy1 promoter. To linearize plasmid and remove vector sequences, EcoRI + PvuI , or alternatively NotI + PvuI are used (Note that PvuI also cuts inside the pUC18 vector). Please see attached PDF for important additional information.
How to cite: Thy1-Brainbow-1.0 H was a gift from Joshua Sanes (Addgene plasmid # 18724 ; http://n2t.net/addgene:18724 ; RRID:Addgene_18724)
