[The description below was written by a language model from this plasmid's Addgene catalogue record, the feature table of its GenBank file and pLannotate feature annotations shown in this document.]
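Description:
Thy1-Brainbow-1.0 H is a pUC18-based transgene plasmid carrying the Thy1 promoter, catalogued as a mammalian expression, mouse targeting and Cre/lox vector. It is maintained in E. coli through a high-copy ColE1/pUC origin and selected with ampicillin via the β-lactamase gene. The depositor notes that restriction digestion is used to linearize the plasmid and remove the bacterial vector sequences, consistent with its use for generating transgenic mice. The Thy1 regulatory sequences themselves were not annotated in the feature table; they presumably lie in the large unannotated stretches flanking the cassette.

The payload is a Brainbow-1.0 excision cassette holding three fluorescent protein genes in series: the red-orange tandem dimer tdimer2 followed by a bGH polyadenylation signal, membrane-tethered mEYFP followed by an SV40 polyadenylation signal, and membrane-tethered mCerulean. The membrane tether appears as a short GAP43-derived fragment upstream of each of the two monomeric proteins. A lox2272 site and a loxP site sit in tandem ahead of tdimer2, a second lox2272 precedes mEYFP, and a second loxP precedes mCerulean. Because lox2272 and loxP are mutually incompatible, Cre makes one of two exclusive excisions. Without Cre, only tdimer2 is expressed. Recombination between the lox2272 sites brings mEYFP next to the promoter, while recombination between the loxP sites removes both upstream genes and leaves mCerulean. A minimal FRT site lies downstream of mCerulean.

This stochastic choice, made independently in each cell, gives combinatorial colour labelling of neurons in the nervous system. The separately held 821 bp GenBank record covers only a small part of the plasmid and annotates only DsRed-family primer sites. The depositor also cautions that the supplied map is a representative Brainbow 1.0 design.
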