Features (pLannotate 1.2.2; 24 found; start..end, strand, type, name):
     96..200     +  promoter       AmpR promoter: bla
    201..1061    +  CDS            AmpR: β-lactamase; bla; confers resistance to ampicillin, carbenicillin, and related antibiotics
   1232..1820    +  rep_origin     ori: high-copy-number ColE1/pMB1/pBR322/pUC origin of replication
   2003..2056    +  CDS            lacI (fragment): lac repressor; lacI; The lac repressor binds to the lac operator to inhibit transcription in E. coli. This inhibition can be relieved by adding lactose or isopropyl-β-D-thiogalactopyranoside (IPTG).
   6254..6287    +  protein_bind   lox2272: Cre-mediated recombination occurs in the 8-bp core sequence (GGATACTT). lox2272 sites are compatible with each other, but incompatible with loxP or loxN sites (Lee and Saito, 1988). Cre recombinase
   6304..6337    +  protein_bind   loxP: Cre-mediated recombination occurs in the 8-bp core sequence (GCATACAT). Cre recombinase
   6359..7750    +  CDS            tdimer2(12): tdimer2(12) is a basic (constitutively fluorescent) orange fluorescent protein published in 2002, derived from Discosoma sp.. It has low acid sensitivity.
   7810..7828    -  promoter       T3 promoter: promoter for bacteriophage T3 RNA polymerase
   7854..8060    +  polyA_signal   bGH poly(A) signal: bovine growth hormone polyadenylation signal
   8064..8095    +  CDS            dTomato (fragment): dimeric variant of DsRed fluorescent protein (Shaner et al., 2004) mammalian codon-optimized
   8124..8157    +  protein_bind   lox2272: Cre-mediated recombination occurs in the 8-bp core sequence (GGATACTT). lox2272 sites are compatible with each other, but incompatible with loxP or loxN sites (Lee and Saito, 1988). Cre recombinase
   8177..8242    +  CDS            gap43 (fragment): NEUM_CARAU - Experimental evidence at transcript level: Swiss-Prot protein existence level 2. This protein is associated with nerve growth. It is a major component of the motile 'growth cones' that form the tips of elongating axons. Plays a role in axonal and dendritic filopodia induction (By similarity). From Carassius auratus (Goldfish).
   8237..8268    +  misc_feature   MCS (fragment): multiple cloning site
   8282..9001    +  CDS            mEYFP: enhanced YFP with monomerizing A206K mutation (Zacharias et al., 2002) mammalian codon-optimized
   9018..9101    +  CDS            large T antigen (fragment): large T antigen from SV40 (simian virus 40)
   9124..9245    +  polyA_signal   SV40 poly(A) signal: SV40 polyadenylation signal
   9260..9293    +  protein_bind   loxP: Cre-mediated recombination occurs in the 8-bp core sequence (GCATACAT). Cre recombinase
   9317..9382    +  CDS            gap43 (fragment): NEUM_CARAU - Experimental evidence at transcript level: Swiss-Prot protein existence level 2. This protein is associated with nerve growth. It is a major component of the motile 'growth cones' that form the tips of elongating axons. Plays a role in axonal and dendritic filopodia induction (By similarity). From Carassius auratus (Goldfish).
   9377..9408    +  misc_feature   MCS (fragment): multiple cloning site
   9422..10141   +  CDS            mCerulean: enhanced monomeric variant of CFP (Rizzo et al., 2004) mammalian codon-optimized
  10184..10217   +  protein_bind   FRT (minimal): supports FLP-mediated excision but not integration (Turan and Bode, 2011) FLP recombinase from the Saccharomyces cerevisiae 2μ plasmid
  12866..12932   +  CDS            lacZα (fragment): LacZα fragment of β-galactosidase; lacZ fragment
  12938..13037   -  misc_feature   bom (fragment): basis of mobility region from pBR322
  13139..1       -  CDS            rop (fragment) (across the origin): Rop protein, which maintains plasmids at low copy number; rop
>Addgene plasmid #18724 | Thy1-Brainbow-1.0 H | depositor full sequence | sequence record 8843 | Author sequence
GACGAAAGGGCCTCGTGATACGCCTATTTTTATAGGTTAATGTCATGATAATAATGGTTTCTTAGACGTC
AGGTGGCACTTTTCGGGGAAATGTGCGCGGAACCCCTATTTGTTTATTTTTCTAAATACATTCAAATATG
TATCCGCTCATGAGACAATAACCCTGATAAATGCTTCAATAATATTGAAAAAGGAAGAGTATGAGTATTC
AACATTTCCGTGTCGCCCTTATTCCCTTTTTTGCGGCATTTTGCCTTCCTGTTTTTGCTCACCCAGAAAC
GCTGGTGAAAGTAAAAGATGCTGAAGATCAGTTGGGTGCACGAGTGGGTTACATCGAACTGGATCTCAAC
AGCGGTAAGATCCTTGAGAGTTTTCGCCCCGAAGAACGTTTTCCAATGATGAGCACTTTTAAAGTTCTGC
TATGTGGCGCGGTATTATCCCGTATTGACGCCGGGCAAGAGCAACTCGGTCGCCGCATACACTATTCTCA
GAATGACTTGGTTGAGTACTCACCAGTCACAGAAAAGCATCTTACGGATGGCATGACAGTAAGAGAATTA
TGCAGTGCTGCCATAACCATGAGTGATAACACTGCGGCCAACTTACTTCTGACAACGATCGGAGGACCGA
AGGAGCTAACCGCTTTTTTGCACAACATGGGGGATCATGTAACTCGCCTTGATCGTTGGGAACCGGAGCT
GAATGAAGCCATACCAAACGACGAGCGTGACACCACGATGCCTGTAGCAATGGCAACAACGTTGCGCAAA
CTATTAACTGGCGAACTACTTACTCTAGCTTCCCGGCAACAATTAATAGACTGGATGGAGGCGGATAAAG
TTGCAGGACCACTTCTGCGCTCGGCCCTTCCGGCTGGCTGGTTTATTGCTGATAAATCTGGAGCCGGTGA
GCGTGGGTCTCGCGGTATCATTGCAGCACTGGGGCCAGATGGTAAGCCCTCCCGTATCGTAGTTATCTAC
ACGACGGGGAGTCAGGCAACTATGGATGAACGAAATAGACAGATCGCTGAGATAGGTGCCTCACTGATTA
AGCATTGGTAACTGTCAGACCAAGTTTACTCATATATACTTTAGATTGATTTAAAACTTCATTTTTAATT
TAAAAGGATCTAGGTGAAGATCCTTTTTGATAATCTCATGACCAAAATCCCTTAACGTGAGTTTTCGTTC
CACTGAGCGTCAGACCCCGTAGAAAAGATCAAAGGATCTTCTTGAGATCCTTTTTTTCTGCGCGTAATCT
GCTGCTTGCAAACAAAAAAACCACCGCTACCAGCGGTGGTTTGTTTGCCGGATCAAGAGCTACCAACTCT
TTTTCCGAAGGTAACTGGCTTCAGCAGAGCGCAGATACCAAATACTGTCCTTCTAGTGTAGCCGTAGTTA
GGCCACCACTTCAAGAACTCTGTAGCACCGCCTACATACCTCGCTCTGCTAATCCTGTTACCAGTGGCTG
CTGCCAGTGGCGATAAGTCGTGTCTTACCGGGTTGGACTCAAGACGATAGTTACCGGATAAGGCGCAGCG
GTCGGGCTGAACGGGGGGTTCGTGCACACAGCCCAGCTTGGAGCGAACGACCTACACCGAACTGAGATAC
CTACAGCGTGAGCTATGAGAAAGCGCCACGCTTCCCGAAGGGAGAAAGGCGGACAGGTATCCGGTAAGCG
GCAGGGTCGGAACAGGAGAGCGCACGAGGGAGCTTCCAGGGGGAAACGCCTGGTATCTTTATAGTCCTGT
CGGGTTTCGCCACCTCTGACTTGAGCGTCGATTTTTGTGATGCTCGTCAGGGGGGCGGAGCCTATGGAAA
AACGCCAGCAACGCGGCCTTTTTACGGTTCCTGGCCTTTTGCTGGCCTTTTGCTCACATGTTCTTTCCTG
CGTTATCCCCTGATTCTGTGGATAACCGTATTACCGCCTTTGAGTGAGCTGATACCGCTCGCCGCAGCCG
AACGACCGAGCGCAGCGAGTCAGTGAGCGAGGAAGCGGAAGAGCGCCCAATACGCAAACCGCCTCTCCCC
GCGCGTTGGCCGATTCATTAATGCAGGATCGCGGCCGCGATCCCCGGGCGAGCTCGAATTCAGAGACCGG
GAACCAAACTAGCCTTTAAAAAACATAAGTACAGGAGCCAGCAAGATGGCTCAGTGGGTAAAGGTGCCTA
CCAGCAAGCCTGACAGCCTGAGTTCAGTCCCCACGAACTACGTGGTAGGAGAGGACCAACCAACTCTGGA
AATCTGTTCTGCAAACACATGCTCACACACACACACACAAATAGTATAAACAATTTTAAATTTCATTTAA
AAATAATTTGTAAACAAAATCATTAGCACAGGTTTTAGAAAGAGCCTCTTGGTGACATCAAGTTGATGCT
GTAGATGGGGTATCATTCCTGAGGACCCAAAACCGGGTCTCAGCCTTTCCCCATTCTGAGAGTTCTCTCT
TTTCTCAGCCACTAGCTGAAGAGTAGAGTGGCTCAGCACTGGGCTCTTGAGTTCCCAAGTCCTACAACTG
GTCAGCCTGACTACTAACCAGCCATGAAGAAACAAGGAGTGGATGGGCTGAGTCTGCTGGGATGGGAGTG
GAGTTAGTAAGTGGCCATGGATGTAATGACCCCAGCAATGCTGGCTAGAAGGCATGCCTCCTTTCCTTGT
CTGGAGACGGAACGGGATCATCTTGTACTCACAGAAGGGAGAACATTCTAGCTGGTTGGGCCAAAATGTG
CAAGTTCACCTGGAGGTGGTGGTGCATGCTTTTAACTCCAGTACTCAGGAGGCAGGGCCAGGTGGATCTC
TGTGAGTTCAAGACCAGCCTGCACTATGGAGAGAGTTTTGGGACAGCCAGAGTTACACAGAAAAATCCTG
GTGGAAAATCTGAAAGAAAGAGAGAAAGAAAGAAAGAAAGAAAGAAAGAAAGAAAGAAAGAAAGAAAGAA
AGAAAGAAAGAAAGAAAGGAAGAAAGAAAGAAAGAGTGGCAGGCAGGCAGGCAGGAGGAAGGAAGGAAGG
AAGGAAGGAAGGAAGGAAGGAAGGAAGGAAGGAAGGAAGGAAGGAAGGAAAATAGGTGCGACTTCAAGAT
CCGGAGTTACAAGCAGAATGCACTGTTTCCCTAACAGGGCCAAGTGTTTTGAGTAACTGAAGGTGGGCAT
GATGCCTGGGAAGCAGAAACAAGCCAGGCAGATGCACCCCTTGCCTTGCTTCCGAAGGGCTGCAGTAGCA
TGGAAAACATGGAAAACAACCAATCCATTCCCTTTGCTGATATAACAGGCTCCAAAGCCAAAACCTGTCA
CTGGAGGCTCAAGAGCAGATCTCCAGCCAAGAGGCAAAGGAATGGGGGAAGCTGGAGGGCCTCCCTCTGG
TTATCCAGGCTTCTGAAGGTTCAAGCAAAGAAAGGGTTACAACCTTAAAAGGAGAGCGTCCCGGGGTATG
GGTAGAAGACTGCTCCACCCCGACCCCCAGGGTCCCTAACCGTCTTTTCCCTGGGCGAGTCAGCCCAATC
ACAGGACTGAGAGTGCCTCTTTAGTAGCAGCAAGCCACTTCGGACACCCAAATGGAACACCTCCAGTCAG
CCCTCGCCGACCACCCCACCCCCTCCATCCTTTTCCCTCAGCCTCCGATTGGCTGAATCTAGAGTCCCTC
CCTGCTCCCCCCTCTCTCCCCACCCCTGGTAAAACTGCGGGCTTCAGGCTGGGTGCAGCAACTGGAGGCG
TTGGCGACCAGGAGGAGGCTGCAGCTAGGGGAGTCCAGGTGAGAGCAGGCCGACGGGAGGGACCCGCACA
TGCAAGGACCGCCGCAGGGCGAGGATGCAAGCCTTCCCCAGCTACAGTTTTGGGAAAGGATACCAGGGCG
CTCCTATATGGGGGCGCGGGAACCTGGGGAAAGAAGGTGCTCCCAGGTCGAGGTGGGAGAGGAAGGCAGT
GCGGGGTCACGGGCTTTCTCCCTGCTAACGGACGCTTTCGAAGAGTGGGTGCCGGAGAGAACCATGAGGA
AGGACATCAAGGACAGCCTTTGGTCCCCAAGCTCAAATCGCTTTAGTGGTGCGAATAGAGGGAGGAGGTG
GGTGGCAAACTGGAGGGAGTCCCCAGCGGTGACCTCGTGGCTGGCTGGTGCGGGGCACCAGGTAAGAAAC
GCAATGTTGCGGGAGGGGACTGGGTGGCAGGCGCGGGGGAGGGGAAAGCTAGAAAGGATGCGAGGGAGCG
GAGGGGGGAGGGAGCGGGGGAATCTCAACTGGTAGAGGAAAGTTAAAATGAGGAAATAGCATCAGGGTGG
GGTTAGCCAAGCCGGGCCTCAGGGAAAGGGCGCAAAGTTTGTCTGGGTGTGGGCTTAGGTGGGCTGGGTA
TGAGATTCGGGGCGCCGAAAACACTGCTGCGCCTCTGCCAAATCACGCTACCCCTGTATCTAGTTCTGCT
AGGCTTCTCCAGCCCCAGCCCCAATTCTTTTCTCAGTGTCCCCTTCCCTCCCCTGAATCTCAAGCCCACA
CTCCCTCCTCCATAACCCACTGTTATCAAATCTAAGTCATTTGCCACCCAACAACCATCAGGAGGCGGAA
GCAGACGGGAGGAGTTTGAGATCAACTTGGGCTACATCACGAGTTCCAAGCTCACCAAGGCTTCTTAAGG
AGACCTTGTCTCTAAAATTAATTAATTAATTAATTAATAGTCCCCTTTCTCTGCCACAGAACCTTGGGAT
CTGGCTCCTGGTCGCAGCTCCCCCCACCCCAGGCTGACATTCACTGCCATAGCCCATCCGGAAATCCTAG
TCTATTCCCCATGGATCTTGAACTGCAGAGAGAATGGCAGAGTGGCCCGCCCTGTGCAAAGGATGTTCCT
AGCCTAGGTGGAGCTCGCGAACTCGGAGACTGTGCCTCTCTTGGGCAAGGACAGGCTAGACAGCCTGCCG
GTGTTGAGCTAGGGCACTGTGGGGAAGGCAGAGAACCTGTGCAGGGCACGCAATGAACACAGGACCAGAA
AACTGCAGCCCTAGGAACACTCAAGAGCTGGCCATTTGCAAGCATCTCTGGCCTCCGTGCTTCTCACTCA
TGTCCCATGTCTTATACAGGCCTCTGTGGCACCTCGCTTGCCTGATCTCATCCCTAGCCGTTAAGCTTTC
TGCATGACTTATCACTTGGGGCATAATGCTGGATACCTACCATTTTCTTAGACCCCATCAAAATCCTATT
TGAGTGTACGGTTCGGAGAACTCCTTATTTATCCGGTAAATGTCTTTTACTCTGCTCTCAGGGAGCTGAG
GCAGGACATTCCTGAGATACATTGGGAGAGGAATACAGTTTCAATAAAATAATAGGTTGGGTGGAGGTAC
ATGCCTATAATGCCACCACTCAGGAAATGGTGGCAGCTTCGTGAGTTTGAGGCCAACCCAAGAAACATAG
TGAAACCCTGTCAGTAAATAAGTAAGCAAGTATTTGAGTATCTACTATATGCTAGGGCTGACCTGGACAT
TAGGGGTCATCTTCTGAACAAACTAGTGCTTGAGGGAGGTATTTGGGGTTTTTGTTTGTTTAATGGATCT
GAATGAGTTCCAGAGACTGGCTACACAGCGATATGACTGAGCTTAACACCCCTAAAGCATACAGTCAGAC
CAATTAGACAATAAAAGGTATGTATAGCTTACCAAATAAAAAAATTGTATTTTCAAGAGAGTGTCTGTCT
GTGTAGCCCTGGCTGTTCTTGAACTCACTCTGTAGACCAGGCTGGCCTGGAAATCCATCTGCCTCTGCCT
CTCTGCCTCTCTGCCTCTCTGCCTCTCTCTCTGCCTCTCTCTGCCTCTCTCTGCCCCTCTCTGCCCCTCT
CTGCCCCTCTCTGCCGCCCTCTGCCTTTTGCCCTCTGCCCTCTGTTCTCTGGCCTCTGCCCTCTCCCTGC
CTTCTCCCTCTGCCTCTGCCTCTTGAGTGCTGGAATCAAAGGTGTGAGCTCTATAGGTCTTAAGTTCCAG
AAGAAACGTAATGAAGTCACCCAGCAGGAGGTGCTCAGGGACAGCAAGACACACACACCCAGGACACTAG
GCTCCCACTTCCTTGGCTTTCTCTGAGTGGCAAAGGACCTTAGGCAGTGTCACTCCCTAAGAGAAGGGGA
TAAAGAGAGGGGCTGAGGTATTCAGTCATGTGCTCCGTGGATCTCAAGCCCTCAAGGTAAATGGGGACCC
ACCTGTCCTACCAGCTGGCTGACCTGTAGCTTTCCCCACCACAGAATCCAAGTCGGAACTCTTGGCACCT
AGAGGATCTCGACTAGCGAGCTCATAACTTCGTATAGGATACTTTATACGAAGTTATAACGTTAGATCTC
GAGATAACTTCGTATAGCATACATTATACGAAGTTATACCGGCTAGTGATTCGCCACCATGGTGGCCTCC
TCCGAGGACGTCATCAAAGAGTTCATGCGCTTCAAGGTGCGCATGGAGGGCTCCGTGAACGGCCACGAGT
TCGAGATCGAGGGCGAGGGCGAGGGCCGCCCCTACGAGGGCACCCAGACCGCCAAGCTGAAGGTGACCAA
GGGCGGCCCCCTGCCCTTCGCCTGGGACATCCTGTCCCCCCAGTTCCAGTACGGCTCCAAGGCGTACGTG
AAGCACCCCGCCGACATCCCCGACTACAAGAAGCTGTCCTTCCCCGAGGGCTTCAAGTGGGAGCGCGTGA
TGAACTTCGAGGACGGCGGCGTGGTGACCGTGACCCAGGACTCCTCCCTGCAGGACGGCACGCTGATCTA
CAAGGTGAAGTTCCGCGGCACCAACTTCCCCCCCGACGGCCCCGTAATGCAGAAGAAGACCATGGGCTGG
GAGGCCTCCACCGAGCGCCTGTACCCCCGCGACGGCGTGCTGAAGGGCGAGATCCACCAGGCCCTGAAGC
TGAAGGACGGCGGCCACTACCTGGTGGAGTTCAAGACCATCTACATGGCCAAGAAGCCCGTGCAGCTGCC
CGGCTACTACTACGTGGACACCAAGCTGGACATCACCTCCCACAACGAGGACTACACCATCGTGGAACAG
TACGAGCGCTCCGAGGGCCGCCACCACCTGTTCCTGGGGCATGGCACCGGCAGCACCGGCAGCGGCAGCT
CCGGCACCGCCTCCTCCGAGGACGTCATCAAAGAGTTCATGCGCTTCAAGGTGCGCATGGAGGGCTCCGT
GAACGGCCACGAGTTCGAGATCGAGGGCGAGGGCGAGGGCCGCCCCTACGAGGGCACCCAGACCGCCAAG
CTGAAGGTGACCAAGGGCGGCCCCCTGCCCTTCGCCTGGGACATCCTGTCCCCCCAGTTCCAGTACGGCT
CCAAGGCGTACGTGAAGCACCCCGCCGACATCCCCGACTACAAGAAGCTGTCCTTCCCCGAGGGCTTCAA
GTGGGAGCGCGTGATGAACTTCGAGGACGGCGGCGTGGTGACCGTGACCCAGGACTCCTCCCTGCAGGAC
GGCACGCTGATCTACAAGGTGAAGTTCCGCGGCACCAACTTCCCCCCCGACGGCCCCGTAATGCAGAAGA
AGACCATGGGCTGGGAGGCCTCCACCGAGCGCCTGTACCCCCGCGACGGCGTGCTGAAGGGCGAGATCCA
CCAGGCCCTGAAGCTGAAGGACGGCGGCCACTACCTGGTGGAGTTCAAGACCATCTACATGGCCAAGAAG
CCCGTGCAGCTGCCCGGCTACTACTACGTGGACACCAAGCTGGACATCACCTCCCACAACGAGGACTACA
CCATCGTGGAACAGTACGAGCGCTCCGAGGGCCGCCACCACCTGTTCCTGTAGGAATTGGCCGCGACTCT
AGGATTGATCTAGAGTCGCGGCTAGATAATAGGGTACCACCTTTAGTGAGGGTTAATTGCTAGAGCTCGC
TGATCAGCCTCGACTGTGCCTTCTAGTTGCCAGCCATCTGTTGTTTGCCCCTCCCCCGTGCCTTCCTTGA
CCCTGGAAGGTGCCACTCTCACTGTCCTTTCCTAATAAAATGAGGAAATTGCATCGCATTGTCTGAGTAG
GTGTCATTCTATTCTGGGGGGTGGGGTGGGGCAGGACAGCAAGGGGGAGGATTGGGAAGACAATAGCAGG
CATGCTGGGGCGCCGCTCCGAGGGCCGCCACCACCTGTTCCTGTAGGAATTGGCCGCGACTCTAGGATCT
AGGATAACTTCGTATAGGATACTTTATACGAAGTTATTGATCAATTCACAGCCACCATGCTGTGCTGCAT
CAGAAGAACTAAACCGGTTGAGAAGAATGAAGAGGCCGATCAGGAGCTGCAGTCGACGGTACCGCGGGCC
CGGGATCCACCGGTCGCCACCATGGTGAGCAAGGGCGAGGAGCTGTTCACCGGGGTGGTGCCCATCCTGG
TCGAGCTGGACGGCGACGTAAACGGCCACAAGTTCAGCGTGTCCGGCGAGGGCGAGGGCGATGCCACCTA
CGGCAAGCTGACCCTGAAGTTCATCTGCACCACCGGCAAGCTGCCCGTGCCCTGGCCCACCCTCGTGACC
ACCTTCGGCTACGGCCTGCAGTGCTTCGCCCGCTACCCCGACCACATGAAGCAGCACGACTTCTTCAAGT
CCGCCATGCCCGAAGGCTACGTCCAGGAGCGCACCATCTTCTTCAAGGACGACGGCAACTACAAGACCCG
CGCCGAGGTGAAGTTCGAGGGCGACACCCTGGTGAACCGCATCGAGCTGAAGGGCATCGACTTCAAGGAG
GACGGCAACATCCTGGGGCACAAGCTGGAGTACAACTACAACAGCCACAACGTCTATATCATGGCCGACA
AGCAGAAGAACGGCATCAAGGTGAACTTCAAGATCCGCCACAACATCGAGGACGGCAGCGTGCAGCTCGC
CGACCACTACCAGCAGAACACCCCCATCGGCGACGGCCCCGTGCTGCTGCCCGACAACCACTACCTGAGC
TACCAGTCCAAGCTGAGCAAAGACCCCAACGAGAAGCGCGATCACATGGTCCTGCTGGAGTTCGTGACCG
CCGCCGGGATCACTCTCGGCATGGACGAGCTGTACAAGTAAAGCGGCCGCGACTCTAGATCATAATCAGC
CATACCACATTTGTAGAGGTTTTACTTGCTTTAAAAAACCTCCCACACCTCCCCCTGAACCTGAAACATA
AAATGAATGCAATTGTTGTTGTTAACTTGTTTATTGCAGCTTATAATGGTTACAAATAAAGCAATAGCAT
CACAAATTTCACAAATAAAGCATTTTTTTCACTGCATTCTAGTTGTGGTTTGTCCAAACTCATCAATGTA
TCTTAACGCGCGATTCGAGATAACTTCGTATAGCATACATTATACGAAGTTATACCGGAATTAATTCACA
GCCACCATGCTGTGCTGCATCAGAAGAACTAAACCGGTTGAGAAGAATGAAGAGGCCGATCAGGAGCTGC
AGTCGACGGTACCGCGGGCCCGGGATCCACCGGTCGCCACCATGGTGAGCAAGGGCGAGGAGCTGTTCAC
CGGGGTGGTGCCCATCCTGGTCGAGCTGGACGGCGACGTAAACGGCCACAAGTTCAGCGTGTCCGGCGAG
GGCGAGGGCGATGCCACCTACGGCAAGCTGACCCTGAAGTTCATCTGCACCACCGGCAAGCTGCCCGTGC
CCTGGCCCACCCTCGTGACCACCCTGACCTGGGGCGTGCAGTGCTTCGCCCGCTACCCCGACCACATGAA
GCAGCACGACTTCTTCAAGTCCGCCATGCCCGAAGGCTACGTCCAGGAGCGCACCATCTTCTTCAAGGAC
GACGGCAACTACAAGACCCGCGCCGAGGTGAAGTTCGAGGGCGACACCCTGGTGAACCGCATCGAGCTGA
AGGGCATCGACTTCAAGGAGGACGGCAACATCCTGGGGCACAAGCTGGAGTACAACGCCATCAGCGACAA
CGTCTATATCACCGCCGACAAGCAGAAGAACGGCATCAAGGCCAACTTCAAGATCCGCCACAACATCGAG
GACGGCAGCGTGCAGCTCGCCGACCACTACCAGCAGAACACCCCCATCGGCGACGGCCCCGTGCTGCTGC
CCGACAACCACTACCTGAGCACCCAGTCCAAGCTGAGCAAAGACCCCAACGAGAAGCGCGATCACATGGT
CCTGCTGGAGTTCGTGACCGCCGCCGGGATCACTCTCGGCATGGACGAGCTGTACAAGTAAAGCGGCCGC
GACTCTAGATCACCGCGACTCTAGATCACGCGCGAAGTTCCTATTCTCTAGAAAGTATAGGAACTTCTCG
AGTTCGAGGTCCTTCCTCTGCAGAGGTCTTGCTTCTCCCGGTCAGCTGACTCCCTCCCCAAGTCCTTCAA
ATATCTCAGAACATGGGGAGAAACGGGGACCTTGTCCCTCCTAAGGAACCCCAGTGCTGCATGCCATCAT
CCCCCCCACCCTCGCCCCCACCCCCGCCACTTCTCCCTCCATGCATACCACTAGCTGTCATTTTGTACTC
TGTATTTATTCTAGGGCTGCTTCTGATTATTTAGTTTGTTCTTTCCCTGGAGACCTGTTAGAACATAAGG
GCGTATGGTGGGTAGGGGAGGCAGGATATCAGTCCCCTGGGGCGAGTTCCTCCCTGCCAACCAAGCCAGA
TGCCTGAAAGAGATATGGATGAGGGAAGTTGGACTGTGCCTGTACCTGGTACAGTCATACTCTGTTGAAA
GAATCATCGGGGAGGGGGGGGGGCTCAAGAGGGGAGAGCTCTCTGAGCCTTTGTGGACCATCCAATGAGG
ATGAGGGCTTAGATTCTACCAGGTCATTCTCAGCCACCACACACAAGCGCTCTGCCATCACTGAAGAAGC
CCCCTAGGGCTCTTGGGCCAGGGCACACTCAGTAAAGATGCAGGTTCAGTCAGGGAATGATGGGGAAAGG
GGTAGGAGGTGGGGGAGGGATCACCCCCTCCTCTAAAACACGAGCCTGCTGTCTCCAAAGGCCTCTGCCT
GTAGTGAGGGTGGCAGAAGAAGACAAGGAGCCAGAACTCTGACTCCAGGATCTAAGTCCGTGCAGGAAGG
GGATCCTAGAACCATCTGGTTGGACCCAGCTTACCAAGGGAGAGCCTTTATTCCTTCTTTCCCTTGCCCC
TCTGTGCCAGCCCCTCTTGCTGTCCCTGATCCCCCAGACAGCGAGAGTCTTGCAACCTGCCTCTTCCAAG
ACCTCCTAATCTCAGGGGCAGGCGGTGGAGTGAGATCCGGCGTGCACACTTTTTGGAAGATAGCTTTCCC
AAGGATCCTCTCCCCCACTGGCAGCTCTGCCTGTCCCATCACCATGTATAATACCACCACTGCTACAGCA
TCTCACCGAGGAAAGAAAACTGCACAATAAAACCAAGCCTCTGGAGTGTGTCCTGGTGTCTGTCTCTTCT
GTGTCCTGGCGTCTGTCTCTTCTGTGTTCTTCCAAGGTCAGAAACAAAAACCACACACTTCAACCTGGAT
GGCTCGGCTGAGCACTTCTGTGTGCAGAAGGTCCAACCAGACTCTGGGGTACCCCGGCCCTCCCTATTCC
CTTGCCTCCTGTCTCCCGCTTTTTATAGCTCCCTATGCTGGGCTTCTCTGGAGAGTGAAATCTTTGCCCA
AATCAATGCGCATTCTCTCTGCTGAGTCATCTGGCGACAGCAGTTGAGTTCACCCGCCAACACATGGGCC
CAGCTATGTAGCCGAACCCTGGCTCTGGAAGTGCCAGGGACTTTGTGCATAAGTATGTACCATGCCCTTT
TTTCACAGTCCTAGCTCTGCAGAAGTGCAGCCTGAAGGCCTGTCTGCTGAGAGGACATGCCCTGGAGCCC
TGAAACAGGCACAGTGGGAGGAGGAACGGAGGATGACAGGCATCAGGCCCTCAGTCCAAAAGCAACCACT
TGAGAATGGGCTGGAGTACGAAACATGGGGTCCCGTCCCTGGATCCCTCCTCAAAGAGTAATAAGTAAAA
TATAAACAGGTACCCCAGGCCGTTCTGGGTTTGGGTTGTAATGGGATCCATTTGCAGAGAACTATTGAGA
CAGCCCAGCCGTACTGTGACAGGCAATGTGGGGGAGGAGGTTGAATCACTTGGTATTTAGCATGAATAGA
ATAATTCCCTGAACATTTTTCTTAAACATCCATATCTAAATTACCACCACTCGCTCCCAGTCTTCCTGCC
TTTGCGCCAGCCTCCTGTCTGGCCATGCCTGAAGAAGGCTGGAGAAGCCACCCACCTCAGGCCATGACAC
TGCCAGCCACTTGGCAGGTGCAGCCAAACCTGAGCTGTCCCAGAAAGGGACATTCTCAAGACCCAGGCAC
CCTGATCAGCACTGACTTGGAGCTACAAGTGTCATGCCAGAAAAGTCTCTAAGAAAACCTTTTCAGGGAA
AAGGGGGTGACTCAACACCGGGCAAGTTTGGGAAGCCCCACCCTTCGAGTGATGGAAGAGCAGATAGGAA
GCCTCAGAAGAGAGACACCGGCACCCAGGTAACGTTCCTCATGTGGTCTCTGTCACACTAGGTGCTCTTC
CCTGGACATCTCCGTGACCACACTCTCAGTTCTTAGGGAGATGCGGGTGCTCTCTGAGGCTATCTCAGAG
TTGCAGATTCTGAGGCCTAGAGTGACTACAGTCAGCCTAGGAAGCCACAGAGGACTGTGGACCAGGAGGG
CAGAAGAGGAGAAGGGAAGAAAAACCATCAGATAGGACTTGCAATGAAACTAACCCAAGACAATCATAAT
GCAGACAGGAATGTTAAAGGCGTTCAGCAGCTGGCCATGACACCCATCTGTCCCTCTGGCCAAGTCAGCA
AGCCTGGAAGACCTGGGACTCCTGCCCATATGTCCTAAGCTCCCCACCCACCCACTCGTTCACTGTCCTT
ATTCTCTCTCTACCTTCAGCCACTTAGTTTCCTACCTTAAGTCCTAGAATTGATCCTGGCGTAATAGCGA
AGAGGCCCGCACCGATCGCCCTTCCCAACAGTTGCGCAGCCTGAATGGCGAATGGCGCCTGATGCGGTAT
TTTCTCCTTACGCATCTGTGCGGTATTTCACACCGCATATGGTGCACTCTCAGTACAATCTGCTCTGATG
CCGCATAGTTAAGCCAGCCCCGACACCCGCCAACACCCGCTGACGCGCCCTGACGGGCTTGTCTGCTCCC
GGCATCCGCTTACAGACAAGCTGTGACCGTCTCCGGGAGCTGCATGTGTCAGAGGTTTTCACCGTCATCA
CCGAAACGCGCGA
