LOCUS       Exported 821 bp ds-DNA linear SYN 23-MAY-2021
DEFINITION  synthetic linear DNA
ACCESSION   .
VERSION     .
KEYWORDS    Thy1-Brainbow-1.0 H
SOURCE      synthetic DNA construct
  ORGANISM  synthetic DNA construct
REFERENCE   1 (bases 1 to 821)
  AUTHORS   Livet J, Weissman TA, Kang H, Draft RW, Lu J, Bennis RA, Sanes JR,
            Lichtman JW
  TITLE     Transgenic strategies for combinatorial expression of fluorescent
            proteins in the nervous system.
  JOURNAL   Nature. 2007 Nov 1. 450(7166):56-62.
  PUBMED    17972876
REFERENCE   2 (bases 1 to 821)
  AUTHORS   .
  TITLE     Direct Submission
  JOURNAL   Exported May 23, 2021 from SnapGene Server 1.1.58
            http://www.snapgene.com
FEATURES             Location/Qualifiers
     source          1..821
                     /organism="synthetic DNA construct"
                     /mol_type="other DNA"
     primer_bind     complement(140..163)
                     /label=DsRed1-C
                     /note="DsRed1, forward primer"
     primer_bind     complement(338..357)
                     /label=mCherry-F
                     /note="mCherry, forward primer"
     primer_bind     555..575
                     /label=DsRed1-N
                     /note="DsRed1, reverse primer"
ORIGIN
        1 cnncattacc ctcactaaag gtggtaccct attatctagc cgcgactcta gatcaatcct
       61 agagtcgcgg ccaattccta caggaacagg tggtggcggc cctcggagcg ctcgtactgt
      121 tccacgatgg tgtagtcctc gttgtgggag gtgatgtcca gcttggtgtc cacgtagtag
      181 tagccgggca gctgcacggg cttcttggcc atgtagatgg tcttgaactc caccaggtag
      241 tggccgccgt ccttcagctt cagggcctgg tggatctcgc ccttcagcac gccgtcgcgg
      301 gggtacaggc gctcggtgga ggcctcccag cccatggtct tcttctgcat tacggggccg
      361 tcggggggga agttggtgcc gcggaacttc accttgtaga tcagcgtgcc gtcctgcagg
      421 gaggagtcct gggtcacggt caccacgccg ccgtcctcga agttcatcac gcgctcccac
      481 ttgaagccct cggggaagga cagcttcttg tagtcgggga tgtcggcggg gtgcttcacg
      541 tacgccttgg agccgtactg gaactggggg gacaggatgt cccaggcgaa gggcaggggc
      601 gctgcctntt tnacctttca gctngggcgg tctgggtgcc ctcgtagggg cggccctcgc
      661 cctcgccctc gatctcgaac tcgtggccgt tcacggagcc ctccatgcgc accttgaagc
      721 gcatgactct ttgatgactc ctcgaagang cgtgccgaat nccctgccgt gnttcnggnc
      781 atnnccaaaa aaangggngg cccnnaaact tttttttcaa a
//
